>Addgene plasmid #217225 | pCMV-MARWOLEN1 | addgene full sequence | sequence record 444806 | Addgene NGS Result
GACATTGATTATTGACTAGTTATTAATAGTAATCAATTACGGGGTCATTAGTTCATAGCCCATATATGGA
GTTCCGCGTTACATAACTTACGGTAAATGGCCCGCCTGGCTGACCGCCCAACGACCCCCGCCCATTGACG
TCAATAATGACGTATGTTCCCATAGTAACGCCAATAGGGACTTTCCATTGACGTCAATGGGTGGAGTATT
TACGGTAAACTGCCCACTTGGCAGTACATCAAGTGTATCATATGCCAAGTACGCCCCCTATTGACGTCAA
TGACGGTAAATGGCCCGCCTGGCATTATGCCCAGTACATGACCTTATGGGACTTTCCTACTTGGCAGTAC
ATCTACGTATTAGTCATCGCTATTACCATGGTGATGCGGTTTTGGCAGTACATCAATGGGCGTGGATAGC
GGTTTGACTCACGGGGATTTCCAAGTCTCCACCCCATTGACGTCAATGGGAGTTTGTTTTGGCACCAAAA
TCAACGGGACTTTCCAAAATGTCGTAACAACTCCGCCCCATTGACGCAAATGGGCGGTAGGCGTGTACGG
TGGGAGGTCTATATAAGCAGAGCTCTCTGGCTAACTAGAGAACCCACTGCTTACTGGCTTATCGAAATTA
ATACGACTCACTATAGGGAGACCCAAGCTTGGTACCGAGCTCGGATCCACTAGTAACGGCCGCCAGTGTG
CTGGAATTCGCCGCCACCATGCGTAAACTGAGCGGCGAGATCCAGAACAACATTGTGAGCCTGACCGAGT
CAGGCAACAGCACTCGTCAGATAGCGGAACGTCTGGGCATTAGCCAAAGCGCGGTGGTGAGCATTCAGAA
GCGCCGCAAACTGACCCCGAAACCTCAAGTTAGCGGCCGTAAAAAGCTGCTGAAGGATAGCGATGCGCGC
CTGATGATGAGCGAAATGCGCAAAAACAAAAACCTGACCCCTAAGGGTGCATGCCTGGCGATTAACAAAA
ACGTGAGCGAATGGACCGCGCGTCGTGCCTTACAGGATATCGGCTATATGAGCATCGTGAAGAAAAACAA
ACCGGCGCTGAGCGACAAGAATGTGAAAGCGCGCCTGAAATTTGCCAAGGATCACAAAAACTGGACCATT
GATGACTGGAAGCGCGTGGTTTGGAGCGACGAAAGCAAATTCAACCGCTTCCAGAGCGACGGCAAGCAGT
ATTGCTGGATTCGCCCTGGTGATCGTGTTCAGCGCCATCATGTGAAACAGACCGTGAAACATGGCGGCGG
CAACATAATGGTGTGGGGCTGCTTTACCTGGTGGCATATTGGTCCGCTGCAGCTGGTGGAAGGCATTATG
AAGAAGGAAGACTATCTGCGCATTCTGCAGACCAACCTGCCGAACTATTTCGATAAATGCGCGTATCCGG
AAAAGGATATCATCTTTCAGCAGGATGGCGATCCTAAACACACCGCGAAAATTGTGAAAGAGTGGATCGG
CAAACAGCATTTTCAGCTGATGGAGTGGCCTGCGCAAAGCCCTGATCTGAACCCTATTGAGAACCTGTGG
AGCATTGTGAAACGCCGTCTGGGCCAGTATGATAGCGCGCCGAAGAACATGGGCGATCTGTGGGAACGTG
TGGCTGTGGAATGGAGCCGTATTCCGCAAGACATTCTGCGCAACCTGGTGGAAAGCATGCCGAAACGCGT
GACCGAAGTGATTGTGAACAAGGGCCTGTGGACCAAATACTGATGAGCGGCCGCTCGAGCATGCATCTAG
AGGGCCCTATTCTATAGTGTCACCTAAATGCTAGAGCTCGCTGATCAGCCTCGACTGTGCCTTCTAGTTG
CCAGCCATCTGTTGTTTGCCCCTCCCCCGTGCCTTCCTTGACCCTGGAAGGTGCCACTCCCACTGTCCTT
TCCTAATAAAATGAGGAAATTGCATCGCATTGTCTGAGTAGGTGTCATTCTATTCTGGGGGGTGGGGTGG
GGCAGGACAGCAAGGGGGAGGATTGGGAAGACAATAGCAGGCATGCTGGGGATGCGGTGGGCTCTATGGC
TTCTGAGGCGGAAAGAACCAGCTGGGGCTCTAGGGGGTATCCCC
[124 nt withheld, positions 2075-2198]
C
[91 nt withheld, positions 2200-2290]
A
[49 nt withheld, positions 2292-2340]
CCTTTGACGTTGGAGTCCACGTTCTTT
[37 nt withheld, positions 2368-2404]
ACCCTATCTCGGTCTATTCTTTTGATTTATAAGGGATTTTGCCGATTTCGGCCTATTGGTTAAAAAATGA
GCTGATTTAACAAAAATTTAACGCGAATTAATTCTGTGGAATGTGTGTCAGTTAGGGTGTGGAAAGTCCC
CAGGCTCCCCAGCAGGCAGAAGTATGCAAAGCATGCATCTCAATTAGTCAGCAACCAGGTGTGGAAAGTC
CCCAGGCTCCCCAGCAGGCAGAAGTATGCAAAGCATGCATCTCAATTAGTCAGCAACCATAGTCCCGCCC
CTAACTCCGCCCATCCCGCCCCTAACTCCGCCCAGTTCCGCCCATTCTCCGCCCCATGGCTGACTAATTT
TTTTTATTTATGCAGAGGCCGAGGCCGCCTCTGCCTCTGAGCTATTCCAGAAGTAGTGAGGAGGCTTTTT
TGGAGGCCTAGGCTTTTGCAAAAAGCTCCCCGAAATGACCGACCAAGCGACGCCCAACCTGCCATCACGA
GATTTCGATTCCACCGCCGCCTTCTATGAAAGGTTGGGCTTCGGAATCGTTTTCCGGGACGCCGGCTGGA
TGATCCTCCAGCGCGGGGATCTCATGCTGGAGTTCTTCGCCCACCCCAACTTGTTTATTGCAGCTTATAA
TGGTTACAAATAAAGCAATAGCATCACAAATTTCACAAATAAAGCATTTTTTTCACTGCATTCTAGTTGT
GGTTTGTCCAAACTCATCAATGTATCTTATCATGTCTGTATACCGTCGACCTCTAGCTAGAGCTTGGCGT
AATCATGGTCATAGCTGTTTCCTGTGTGAAATTGTTATCCGCTCACAATTCCACACAACATACGAGCCGG
AAGCATAAAGTGTAAAGCCTGGGGTGCCTAATGAGTGAGCTAACTCACATTAATTGCGTTGCGCTCACTG
CCCGCTTTCCAGTCGGGAAACCTGTCGTGCCAGCTGCATTAATGAATCGGCCAACGCGCGGGGAGAGGCG
GTTTGCGTATTGGGCGCTCTTCCGCTTCCTCGCTCACTGACTCGCTGCGCTCGGTCGTTCGGCTGCGGCG
AGCGGTATCAGCTCACTCAAAGGCGGTAATACGGTTATCCACAGAATCAGGGGATAACGCAGGAAAGAAC
ATGTGAGCAAAAGGCCAGCAAAAGGCCAGGAACCGTAAAAAGGCCGCGTTGCTGGCGTTTTTCCATAGGC
TCCGCCCCCCTGACGAGCATCACAAAAATCGACGCTCAAGTCAGAGGTGGCGAAACCCGACAGGACTATA
AAGATACCAGGCGTTTCCCCCTGGAAGCTCCCTCGTGCGCTCTCCTGTTCCGACCCTGCCGCTTACCGGA
TACCTGTCCGCCTTTCTCCCTTCGGGAAGCGTGGCGCTTTCTCATAGCTCACGCTGTAGGTATCTCAGTT
CGGTGTAGGTCGTTCGCTCCAAGCTGGGCTGTGTGCACGAACCCCCCGTTCAGCCCGACCGCTGCGCCTT
ATCCGGTAACTATCGTCTTGAGTCCAACCCGGTAAGACACGACTTATCGCCACTGGCAGCAGCCACTGGT
AACAGGATTAGCAGAGCGAGGTATGTAGGCGGTGCTACAGAGTTCTTGAAGTGGTGGCCTAACTACGGCT
ACACTAGAAGAACAGTATTTGGTATCTGCGCTCTGCTGAAGCCAGTTACCTTCGGAAAAAGAGTTGGTAG
CTCTTGATCCGGCAAACAAACCACCGCTGGTAGCGGTGGTTTTTTTGTTTGCAAGCAGCAGATTACGCGC
AGAAAAAAAGGATCTCAAGAAGATCCTTTGATCTTTTCTACGGGGTCTGACGCTCAGTGGAACGAAAACT
CACGTTAAGGGATTTTGGTCATGAGATTATCAAAAAGGATCTTCACCTAGATCCTTTTAAATTAAAAATG
AAGTTTTAAATCAATCTAAAGTATATATGAGTAAACTTGGTCTGACAGTTACCAATGCTTAATCAGTGAG
GCACCTATCTCAGCGATCTGTCTATTTCGTTCATCCATAGTTGCCTGACTCCCCGTCGTGTAGATAACTA
CGATACGGGAGGGCTTACCATCTGGCCCCAGTGCTGCAATGATACCGCGAGACCCACGCTCACCGGCTCC
AGATTTATCAGCAATAAACCAGCCAGCCGGAAGGGCCGAGCGCAGAAGTGGTCCTGCAACTTTATCCGCC
TCCATCCAGTCTATTAATTGTTGCCGGGAAGCTAGAGTAAGTAGTTCGCCAGTTAATAGTTTGCGCAACG
TTGTTGCCATTGCTACAGGCATCGTGGTGTCACGCTCGTCGTTTGGTATGGCTTCATTCAGCTCCGGTTC
CCAACGATCAAGGCGAGTTACATGATCCCCCATGTTGTGCAAAAAAGCGGTTAGCTCCTTCGGTCCTCCG
ATCGTTGTCAGAAGTAAGTTGGCCGCAGTGTTATCACTCATGGTTATGGCAGCACTGCATAATTCTCTTA
CTGTCATGCCATCCGTAAGATGCTTTTCTGTGACTGGTGAGTACTCAACCAAGTCATTCTGAGAATAGTG
TATGCGGCGACCGAGTTGCTCTTGCCCGGCGTCAATACGGGATAATACCGCGCCACATAGCAGAACTTTA
AAAGTGCTCATCATTGGAAAACGTTCTTCGGGGCGAAAACTCTCAAGGATCTTACCGCTGTTGAGATCCA
GTTCGATGTAACCCACTCGTGCACCCAACTGATCTTCAGCATCTTTTACTTTCACCAGCGTTTCTGGGTG
AGCAAAAACAGGAAGGCAAAATGCCGCAAAAAAGGGAATAAGGGCGACACGGAAATGTTGAATACTCATA
CTCTTCCTTTTTCAATATTATTGAAGCATTTATCAGGGTTATTGTCTCATGAGCGGATACATATTTGAAT
GTATTTAGAAAAATAAACAAATAGGGGTTCCGCGCACATTTCCCCGAAAAGTGCCACCTGACGTCGACGG
ATCGGGAGATCTCCCGATCCCCTATGGTGCACTCTCAGTACAATCTGCTCTGATGCCGCATAGTTAAGCC
AGTATCTGCTCCCTGCTTGTGTGTTGGAGGTCGCTGAGTAGTGCGCGAGCAAAATTTAAGCTACAACAAG
GCAAGGCTTGACCGACAATTGCATGAAGAATCTGCTTAGGGTTAGGCGTTTTGCGCTGCTTCGCGATGTA
CGGGCCAGATATACGCGTT
Features (pLannotate 1.2.2; 19 found; start..end, strand, type, name):
      1..380     +  enhancer       CMV enhancer: human cytomegalovirus immediate early enhancer
    381..584     +  promoter       CMV promoter: human cytomegalovirus (CMV) immediate early promoter
    580..613     +  LTR            5' LTR (truncated) (fragment): truncated 5' long terminal repeat (LTR) from HIV-1
    629..647     +  promoter       T7 promoter: promoter for bacteriophage T7 RNA polymerase
   1761..1779    -  promoter       SP6 promoter: promoter for bacteriophage SP6 RNA polymerase
   1805..2029    +  polyA_signal   bGH poly(A) signal: bovine growth hormone polyadenylation signal
   2033..2054    +  promoter       SV40 promoter (fragment): SV40 enhancer and early promoter
   2075..2503    +  rep_origin     f1 ori (sequence partly withheld): f1 bacteriophage origin of replication; arrow indicates direction of (+) strand synthesis
   2517..2846    +  promoter       SV40 promoter: SV40 enhancer and early promoter
   2859..3017    +  CDS            ble (fragment): BLE_KLEPN - Experimental evidence at protein level: Swiss-Prot protein existence level 1. Binding protein with a strong affinity to the bleomycin family of antibiotics. Binds to CL990; an antimitotic-antibiotic compound. From Klebsiella pneumoniae.
   3012..3133    +  polyA_signal   SV40 poly(A) signal: SV40 polyadenylation signal
   3206..3222    -  protein_bind   lac operator: The lac repressor binds to the lac operator to inhibit transcription in E. coli. This inhibition can be relieved by adding lactose or isopropyl-β-D-thiogalactopyranoside (IPTG). lac repressor encoded by lacI
   3230..3260    -  promoter       lac promoter: promoter for the E. coli lac operon
   3275..3296    -  protein_bind   CAP binding site: CAP binding activates transcription in the presence of cAMP. E. coli catabolite activator protein
   3309..3401    -  CDS            lacI (fragment): lac repressor; lacI; The lac repressor binds to the lac operator to inhibit transcription in E. coli. This inhibition can be relieved by adding lactose or isopropyl-β-D-thiogalactopyranoside (IPTG).
   3584..4172    -  rep_origin     ori: high-copy-number ColE1/pMB1/pBR322/pUC origin of replication
   4343..5203    -  CDS            AmpR: β-lactamase; bla; confers resistance to ampicillin, carbenicillin, and related antibiotics
   5204..5308    -  promoter       AmpR promoter: bla
   5367..5419    -  misc_feature   bom (fragment): basis of mobility region from pBR322
