[The description below was written by a language model from this plasmid's Addgene catalogue record and pLannotate feature annotations shown in this document.]
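Description:
pCMV-MARWOLEN1 is a 5,573-nt mammalian expression plasmid built on a pCMV backbone to produce the MARWOLEN1 transposase, a synthetic coding sequence, in cultured mammalian cells. It is propagated in E. coli as a high-copy plasmid through a ColE1/pUC-type origin and selected with ampicillin via the β-lactamase gene and its native promoter. An f1 phage origin is also present, along with leftover bacterial backbone elements (lac promoter and operator, CAP site, and small lacI and bom fragments) that play no role in expression of the insert.

The expression cassette begins with the human cytomegalovirus immediate early enhancer and promoter, followed by a T7 promoter, and ends with an antisense SP6 promoter and the bovine growth hormone polyadenylation signal. The roughly 1.1 kb interval between the T7 and SP6 promoters carries no annotation in the automated feature table; this is the position where the transposase open reading frame would be expected to sit, although the table does not identify it and the cloning sites are recorded as unknown. A short hit labelled as a truncated HIV-1 LTR overlaps the end of the CMV promoter and is only a small fragment. Downstream, an SV40 early promoter and SV40 poly(A) signal flank only a fragment of a bleomycin-family resistance gene, so an intact mammalian selection marker is not evident from the annotation.

According to the record, the plasmid serves as a CMV-driven source of transposase and comes from a survey of DNA transposon activity in human cells aimed at expanding genome engineering tools. The record lists no transposon terminal repeats or cargo cassette on this plasmid.
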