Addgene plasmid #217225: pCMV-MARWOLEN1
Purpose: Mammalian expression vector for expression of MARWOLEN1 transposase (CMV promoter)
Depositing lab: Yong E Zhang. Depositing organization: Institute of Zoology, Chinese Academy of Sciences. Publication: Heterologous survey of 130 DNA transposons in human cells highlights their functional divergence and expands the genome engineering toolbox. Zhang T, Tan S, Tang N, Li Y, Zhang C, Sun J, Guo Y, Gao H, Cai Y, Sun W, Wang C, Fu L, Ma H, Wu Y, Hu X, Zhang X, Gee P, Yan W, Zhao Y, Chen Q, Guo B, Wang H, Zhang YE. Cell. 2024 Jul 11;187(14):3741-3760.e30. doi: 10.1016/j.cell.2024.05.007. Epub 2024 Jun 5. PubMed 38843831.
Backbone
  Vector backbone: pCMV
  Vector type: Mammalian Expression
Growth in bacteria
  Bacterial resistance: Ampicillin, 100 μg/mL
  Growth temperature: 37°C
  Growth strain: DH5alpha
  Copy number: High Copy
Gene/Insert
  Gene/Insert name: MARWOLEN1 transposase
  Species: Synthetic
  Cloning method: Restriction Enzyme; 5′ cloning site Unknown (unknown if destroyed); 3′ cloning site Unknown (unknown if destroyed)
Terms and licenses: Academic/Nonprofit Terms; Industry Terms: Not Available to Industry
How to cite: pCMV-MARWOLEN1 was a gift from Yong E Zhang (Addgene plasmid # 217225 ; http://n2t.net/addgene:217225 ; RRID:Addgene_217225)
